Addgene plasmid #21683: pAc5.1B-lambdaN-HA-DmMe31B
Depositing lab: Elisa Izaurralde. Depositing organization: Max Planck Institute for Developmental Biology. Publication: P-body formation is a consequence, not the cause, of RNA-mediated gene silencing. Eulalio A, Behm-Ansmant I, Schweizer D, Izaurralde E. Mol Cell Biol. 2007 Jun . 27(11):3970-81. 10.1128/MCB.00128-07 PubMed 17403906.
Backbone
  Vector backbone: pAc5.1B-lamdaN-HA
  Backbone manufacturer: Elisa Izaurralde
  Backbone size w/o insert (bp): 5458
  Vector type: Drosophila expression
Growth in bacteria
  Bacterial resistance: Ampicillin, 100 μg/mL
  Growth temperature: 37°C
  Growth strain: DH5alpha
  Growth instructions: Dh5 alpha or XL1-blue
  Copy number: High Copy
Gene/Insert
  Gene/Insert name: maternal expression at 31B (alt name: Me31B)
  Species: D. melanogaster (fly)
  Insert size (bp): 1380
  GenBank ID: NM_078809
  Entrez Gene: me31B (a.k.a. Dmel_CG4916, CG4916, DDX6, Dhh1p/Me31b, DmRH3, Dmel\CG4916, ME31B, Mat31B, Me31B, Me31b, l(2)k06607, me31b)
  Tag / fusion protein: lambdaN-HA (N terminal on backbone)
  Cloning method: Restriction Enzyme; 5′ cloning site HindIII (not destroyed); 3′ cloning site NotI (not destroyed)
  Sequencing primers: 5′ Ac5 forward primer site; 3′ BGH reverse priming site
Terms and licenses: Academic/Nonprofit Terms; Industry Terms: Not Available to Industry
How to cite: pAc5.1B-lambdaN-HA-DmMe31B was a gift from Elisa Izaurralde (Addgene plasmid # 21683 ; http://n2t.net/addgene:21683 ; RRID:Addgene_21683)
