[The description below was written by a language model from this plasmid's Addgene catalogue record and pLannotate feature annotations shown in this document.]
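Description:
pAc5.1B-lambdaN-HA-DmMe31B is a Drosophila expression plasmid built on a pAc5.1B derivative that already carries an N-terminal lambdaN-HA tag. It is intended for expression in Drosophila cells and is propagated in E. coli as a high-copy plasmid, using a ColE1/pUC-type origin and an ampicillin resistance gene (β-lactamase with its own bla promoter). The annotated sequence is 6,838 nt, which matches the stated 5,458 bp backbone plus the 1,380 bp insert. No marker for selection in insect cells is annotated. The short tetracycline-resistance and SV40 large T antigen fragments detected appear to be non-functional backbone remnants.

The payload is the D. melanogaster me31B coding sequence (the fly DDX6/Dhh1-family ATP-dependent RNA helicase, a core component of translational repression and decapping RNPs), cloned between HindIII and NotI sites. Expression is driven by the strong constitutive actin 5C (Ac5) promoter and terminated by an SV40 polyadenylation signal. Upstream and in frame with Me31B are a short fragment of the bacteriophage lambda N protein, followed by an HA epitope (detected as a partial match to a 3xHA element). The lambdaN peptide binds BoxB RNA hairpins with high affinity, so the fusion can be artificially tethered to a reporter mRNA carrying BoxB sites to test its effect on that transcript's translation or stability, while HA allows detection or immunoprecipitation. A backbone V5 tag lies downstream of the insert, but the record does not indicate whether it is translated as part of the fusion. The associated publication concerns P-body formation and RNA-mediated gene silencing, consistent with use in tethering and localisation experiments.
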