Features (pLannotate 1.2.2; 11 found; start..end, strand, type, name):
     56..2568    +  promoter       Ac5 promoter: Drosophila melanogaster actin 5C promoter
   2588..2653    +  CDS            N (fragment): REGN_LAMBD - Experimental evidence at protein level: Swiss-Prot protein existence level 1. Plays a role as a transcriptional antitermination factor that allows the virus to initiate its lytic phase. Activates expression of the delayed viral early genes by modifying host RNA polymerase (RNAP) into a form that is resistant to termination signals. This antitermination function requires the host NusA protein which serves to stabilize the interaction between antitermination protein N and host RNA polymerase. From Escherichia phage lambda (Bacteriophage lambda).
   2681..2707    +  CDS            3xHA (fragment): three tandem HA epitope tags
   2708..4084    +  CDS            me31B: DDX6_DROME - Experimental evidence at protein level: Swiss-Prot protein existence level 1. ATP-dependent RNA helicase which is a core component of a variety of ribonucleoprotein complexes (RNPs) that play critical roles in translational repression and mRNA decapping during embryogenesis, oogenesis, neurogenesis and neurotransmission (PubMed:11546740, PubMed:16256742, PubMed:17178403, PubMed:18590813, PubMed:21267420, PubMed:21447556, PubMed:28875934, PubMed:28388438, PubMed:17982591, PubMed:31114929). Recruits core components and translational repressors to some RNP complexes, and mediates RNP
   4123..4164    +  CDS            V5 tag: epitope tag from simian virus 5
   4264..4398    -  polyA_signal   SV40 poly(A) signal: SV40 polyadenylation signal
   4421..4505    -  CDS            large T antigen (fragment): large T antigen from SV40 (simian virus 40)
   4506..4976    +  CDS            TcR (fragment): tetracycline efflux protein; tet; confers resistance to tetracycline
   5020..5608    -  rep_origin     ori: high-copy-number ColE1/pMB1/pBR322/pUC origin of replication
   5779..6639    -  CDS            AmpR: β-lactamase; bla; confers resistance to ampicillin, carbenicillin, and related antibiotics
   6640..6744    -  promoter       AmpR promoter: bla
>Addgene plasmid #21683 | pAc5.1B-lambdaN-HA-DmMe31B | depositor full sequence | sequence record 9960 | Author sequence
CTTCAAGGAATTAATTCTATATTCTAAAAACACAAATGATACTTCTAAAAAAAATCATGAATGGCATCAA
CTCTGAATCAAATCTTTGCAGATGCACCTACTTCTCATTTCCACTGTCACATCATTTTTCCAGATCTCGC
TGCCTGTTATGTGGCCCACAAACCAAGACACGTTTTATGGCCATTAAAGCTGGCTGATCGTCGCCAAACA
CCAAATACATATCAATATGTACATTCGAGAAAGAAGCGATCAAAGAAGCGTCTTCGGGCGAGTAGGAGAA
TGCGGAGGAGAAGGAGAACGAGCTGATCTAGTATCTCTCCACAATCCAATGCCAACTGACCAACTGGCCA
TATTCGGAGCAATTTGAAGCCAATTTCCATCGCCTGGCGATCGCTCCATTCTTGGCTATATGTTTTTCAC
CGTTCCCGGGGCCATTTTCAAAGACTCGTCGGTAAGATAAGATTGTGTCACTCGCTGTCTCTCTTCATTT
GTCGAAGAATGCTGAGGAATTTCGCGATGACGTCGGCGAGTATTTTGAAGAATGAGAATAATTTGTATTT
ATACGAAAATCAGTTAGTGGAATTTTCTACAAAAACATGTTATCTATAGATAATTTTGTTGCAAAATATG
TTGACTATGACAAAGATTGTATGTATATACCTTTAATGTATTCTCATTTTCTTATGTATTTATAATGGCA
ATGATGATACTGATGATATTTTAAGATGATGCCAGACCACAGGCTGATTTCTGCGTCTTTTGCCGAACGC
AGTGCATGTGCGGTTGTTGTTTTTTGGAATAGTTTCAATTTTCGGACTGTCCGCTTTGATTTCAGTTTCT
TGGCTTATTCAAAAAGCAAAGTAAAGCCAAAAAAGCGAGATGGCAATACCAAATGCGGCAAAACGGTAGT
GGAAGGAAAGGGGTGCGGGGCAGCGGAAGGAAGGGTGGGGCGGGGCGTGGCGGGGTCTGTGGCTGGGCGC
GACGTCACCGACGTTGGAGCCACTCCTTTGACCATGTGTGCGTGTGTGTATTATTCGTGTCTCGCCACTC
GCCGGTTGTTTTTTTCTTTTTATCTCGCTCTCTCTAGCGCCATCTCGTACGCATGCTCAACGCACCGCAT
GTTGCCGTGTCCTTTATGCGTCATTTTGGCTCGAAATAGGCAATTATTTAAACAAAGATTAGTCAACGAA
AACGCTAAAATAAATAAGTCTACAATATGGTTACTTATTGCCATGTGTGTGCAGCCAACGATAGCAACAA
AAGCAACAACACAGTGGCTTTCCCTCTTTCACTTTTTGTTTGCAAGCGCGTGCGAGCAAGACGGCACGAC
CGGCAAACGCAATTACGCTGACAAAGAGCAGACGAAGTTTTGGCCGAAAAACATCAAGGCGCCTGATACG
AATGCATTTGCAATAACAATTGCGATATTTAATATTGTTTATGAAGCTGTTTGACTTCAAAACACACAAA
AAAAAAAATAAAACAAATTATTTGAAAGAGAATTAGGAATCGGACAGCTTATCGTTACGGGCTAACAGCA
CACCGAGACGAAATAGCTTACCTGACGTCACAGCCTCTGGAAGAACTGCCGCCAAGCAGAGAGAGAGAGA
AAAAGAGGGAGAGCAGCTTAGACCGCATGTGCTTGTGTGTGAGGCGTCTCTCTCTTCGTCTCCTGTTTGC
GCAAACGCATAGACTGCACTGAGAAAATCGATTACCTATTTTTTATGAATGAATATTTGCACTATTACTA
TTCAAAACTATTAAGATAGCAATCACATTCAATAGCCAAATACTATACCACCTGAGCGATGCAACGAAAT
GATCAATTTGAGCAAAAATGCTGCATATTTAGGACGGCATCATTATAGAAATGCTTCTTGCTGTGTACTT
TTCTCTCGTCTGGCAGCTGTTTCGCCGTTATTGTTAAAACCGGCTTAAGTTAGGTGTGTTTTCTACGACT
AGTGATGCCCCTACTAGAAGATGTGTGTTGCACAAATGTCCCTGAATAACCAATTTGAAGTGCAGATAGC
AGTAAACGTAAGCTAATATGAATATTATTTAACTGTAATGTTTTAATATCGCTGGACATTACTAATAAAC
CCACTATAAACACATGTACATATGTATGTTTTGGCATACAATGAGTAGTTGGGGAAAAAATGTGTAAAAG
CACCGTGACCATCACAGCATAAAGATAACCAGCTGAAGTATCGAATATGAGTAACCCCCAAATTGAATCA
CATGCCGCAACTGATAGGACCCATGGAAGTACACTCTTCATGGCGATATACAAGACACACACAAGCACGA
ACACCCAGTTGCGGAGGAAATTCTCCGTAAATGAAAACCCAATCGGCGAACAATTCATACCCATATATGG
TAAAAGTTTTGAACGCGACTTGAGAGCGGAGAGCATTGCGGCTGATAAGGTTTTAGCGCTAAGCGGGCTT
TATAAAACGGGCTGCGGGACCAGTTTTCATATCACTACCGTTTGAGTTCTTGTGCTGTGTGGATACTCCT
CCCGACACAAAGCCGCTCCATCAGCCAGCAGTCGTCTAATCCAGAGACCCCGGATCGGGGTACCAACATG
GACGCACAAACACGACGACGTGAGCGTCGCGCTGAGAAACAAGCTCAATGGAAAGCTGCAAACGGTGGAT
CTCCTCCAAGCTTGATGGCTTACCCATACGATGTTCCAGATTACGCTATGATGACTGAAAAGTTAAATTC
TGGGCACACTAATTTAACAAGCAAGGGGATTATAAATGATCTTCAAATTGCTGGAAACACAAGTGACGAT
ATGGGCTGGAAATCAAAGCTGAAGCTGCCGCCAAAGGACAACCGATTCAAAACAACTGATGTGACCGATA
CGCGAGGCAATGAATTCGAGGAGTTTTGCCTTAAAAGAGAACTGCTTATGGGTATATTCGAGAAGGGATG
GGAGCGCCCTTCGCCAATTCAGGAAGCAGCTATTCCTATAGCATTAAGTGGAAAAGATGTGCTGGCTCGG
GCCAAGAACGGCACAGGCAAGACAGGAGCCTACTGCATCCCAGTTTTAGAACAAATCGACCCAACCAAGG
ACTACATTCAGGCACTTGTGATGGTCCCCACCCGAGAGTTGGCGCTACAAACCTCACAGATATGTATTGA
GCTGGCGAAACATCTTGATATCCGGGTAATGGTCACAACGGGAGGTACCATTCTAAAGGATGACATTCTT
CGTATTTATCAAAAAGTACAATTAATTATTGCCACTCCCGGACGAATATTAGATCTGATGGATAAGAAAG
TTGCCGATATGTCGCATTGCAGAATATTAGTTTTGGATGAGGCCGATAAGCTATTGTCGCTTGATTTTCA
AGGCATGCTGGATCATGTTATACTAAAGTTACCAAAGGATCCACAGATCTTGCTATTTTCCGCAACATTT
CCACTAACAGTCAAGAATTTCATGGAGAAGCATTTACGCGAGCCTTACGAGATCAACCTGATGGAGGAGC
TAACACTGAAGGGTGTCACTCAGTACTATGCATTCGTACAGGAGCGCCAGAAAGTACACTGCTTGAATAC
GCTCTTTTCGAAGCTGCAGATCAATCAGTCTATCATATTCTGCAATTCCACGCAACGTGTCGAGCTATTG
GCCAAAAAGATCACAGAGCTTGGATATTGCTGTTACTATATACACGCTAAGATGGCCCAGGCACACAGAA
ATCGAGTATTCCACGATTTCCGCCAAGGACTCTGTCGCAATCTGGTGTGCTCCGACCTGTTCACCCGTGG
TATCGACGTGCAGGCCGTGAATGTAGTGATCAATTTCGATTTCCCACGAATGGCAGAGACATACTTGCAT
CGAATTGGTCGCTCAGGACGTTTCGGTCATTTGGGTATTGCTATTAATCTGATAACCTACGAGGATCGGT
TTGATCTGCATCGGATTGAAAAAGAACTTGGAACCGAAATAAAGCCTATTCCGAAGGTCATAGACCCCGC
CCTTTATGTCGCAAACGTTGGCGCATCCGTTGGCGATACTTGCAACAACAGTGATCTGAATAATTCTGCG
AACGAGGAGGGCAACGTTAGCAAATAAGCGGCCGCTCGAGTCTAGAGGGCCCGCGGTTCGAAGGTAAGCC
TATCCCTAACCCTCTCCTCGGTCTCGATTCTACGCGTACCGGTCATCATCACCATCACCATTGAGTTTAA
ACCCGCTGATCAGCCTCGACTGTGCCTTCTAAGGCCTGAGCTCGCTGATCAGCCTCGATCGAGGATCCAG
ACATGATAAGATACATTGATGAGTTTGGACAAACCACAACTAGAATGCAGTGAAAAAAATGCTTTATTTG
TGAAATTTGTGATGCTATTGCTTTATTTGTAACCATTATAAGCTGCAATAAACAAGTTAACAACAACAAT
TGCATTCATTTTATGTTTCAGGTTCAGGGGGAGGTGTGGGAGGTTTTTTAAAGCAAGTAAAACCTCTACA
AATGTGGTATGGCTGATTATGATCAGTCGACCGATGCCCTTGAGAGCCTTCAACCCAGTCAGCTCCTTCC
GGTGGGCGCGGGGCATGACTATCGTCGCCGCACTTATGACTGTCTTCTTTATCATGCAACTCGTAGGACA
GGTGCCGGCAGCGCTCTGGGTCATTTTCGGCGAGGACCGCTTTCGCTGGAGCGCGACGATGATCGGCCTG
TCGCTTGCGGTATTCGGAATCTTGCACGCCCTCGCTCAAGCCTTCGTCACTGGTCCCGCCACCAAACGTT
TCGGCGAGAAGCAGGCCATTATCGCCGGCATGGCGGCCGACGCGCTGGGCTACGTCTTGCTGGCGTTCGC
GACGCGAGGCTGGATGGCCTTCCCCATTATGATTCTTCTCGCTTCCGGCGGCATCGGGATGCCCGCGTTG
CAGGCCATGCTGTCCAGGCAGGTAGATGACGACCATCAGGGACAGCTTCAAGGATCGCTCGCGGCTCTTA
CCAGCCAGCAAAAGGCCAGGAACCGTAAAAAGGCCGCGTTGCTGGCGTTTTTCCATAGGCTCCGCCCCCC
TGACGAGCATCACAAAAATCGACGCTCAAGTCAGAGGTGGCGAAACCCGACAGGACTATAAAGATACCAG
GCGTTTCCCCCTGGAAGCTCCCTCGTGCGCTCTCCTGTTCCGACCCTGCCGCTTACCGGATACCTGTCCG
CCTTTCTCCCTTCGGGAAGCGTGGCGCTTTCTCAATGCTCACGCTGTAGGTATCTCAGTTCGGTGTAGGT
CGTTCGCTCCAAGCTGGGCTGTGTGCACGAACCCCCCGTTCAGCCCGACCGCTGCGCCTTATCCGGTAAC
TATCGTCTTGAGTCCAACCCGGTAAGACACGACTTATCGCCACTGGCAGCAGCCACTGGTAACAGGATTA
GCAGAGCGAGGTATGTAGGCGGTGCTACAGAGTTCTTGAAGTGGTGGCCTAACTACGGCTACACTAGAAG
GACAGTATTTGGTATCTGCGCTCTGCTGAAGCCAGTTACCTTCGGAAAAAGAGTTGGTAGCTCTTGATCC
GGCAAACAAACCACCGCTGGTAGCGGTGGTTTTTTTGTTTGCAAGCAGCAGATTACGCGCAGAAAAAAAG
GATCTCAAGAAGATCCTTTGATCTTTTCTACGGGGTCTGACGCTCAGTGGAACGAAAACTCACGTTAAGG
GATTTTGGTCATGAGATTATCAAAAAGGATCTTCACCTAGATCCTTTTAAATTAAAAATGAAGTTTTAAA
TCAATCTAAAGTATATATGAGTAAACTTGGTCTGACAGTTACCAATGCTTAATCAGTGAGGCACCTATCT
CAGCGATCTGTCTATTTCGTTCATCCATAGTTGCCTGACTCCCCGTCGTGTAGATAACTACGATACGGGA
GGGCTTACCATCTGGCCCCAGTGCTGCAATGATACCGCGAGACCCACGCTCACCGGCTCCAGATTTATCA
GCAATAAACCAGCCAGCCGGAAGGGCCGAGCGCAGAAGTGGTCCTGCAACTTTATCCGCCTCCATCCAGT
CTATTAATTGTTGCCGGGAAGCTAGAGTAAGTAGTTCGCCAGTTAATAGTTTGCGCAACGTTGTTGCCAT
TGCTGCAGGCATCGTGGTGTCACGCTCGTCGTTTGGTATGGCTTCATTCAGCTCCGGTTCCCAACGATCA
AGGCGAGTTACATGATCCCCCATGTTGTGCAAAAAAGCGGTTAGCTCCTTCGGTCCTCCGATCGTTGTCA
GAAGTAAGTTGGCCGCAGTGTTATCACTCATGGTTATGGCAGCACTGCATAATTCTCTTACTGTCATGCC
ATCCGTAAGATGCTTTTCTGTGACTGGTGAGTACTCAACCAAGTCATTCTGAGAATAGTGTATGCGGCGA
CCGAGTTGCTCTTGCCCGGCGTCAACACGGGATAATACCGCGCCACATAGCAGAACTTTAAAAGTGCTCA
TCATTGGAAAACGTTCTTCGGGGCGAAAACTCTCAAGGATCTTACCGCTGTTGAGATCCAGTTCGATGTA
ACCCACTCGTGCACCCAACTGATCTTCAGCATCTTTTACTTTCACCAGCGTTTCTGGGTGAGCAAAAACA
GGAAGGCAAAATGCCGCAAAAAAGGGAATAAGGGCGACACGGAAATGTTGAATACTCATACTCTTCCTTT
TTCAATATTATTGAAGCATTTATCAGGGTTATTGTCTCATGAGCGGATACATATTTGAATGTATTTAGAA
AAATAAACAAATAGGGGTTCCGCGCACATTTCCCCGAAAAGTGCCACCTGACGTCTAAGAAACCATTATT
ATCATGACATTAACCTATAAAAATAGGCGTATCACGAGGCCCTTTCGT
