>Addgene plasmid #21683 | pAc5.1B-lambdaN-HA-DmMe31B | addgene partial sequence | sequence record 27492 | 21683 with AC5
CGGGGTANCCAACATGGACGCACAAACACGACGACGTGAGCGTCGCGCTGAGAAACAAGCTCAATGGAAA
GCTGCAAACGGTGGATCTCCTCCAAGCTTGATGGCTTACCCATACGATGTTCCAGATTACGCTATGATGA
CTGAAAAGTTAAATTCTGGGCACACTAATTTAACAAGCAAGGGGATTATAAATGATCTTCAAATTGCTGG
AAACACAAGTGACGATATGGGCTGGAAATCAAAGCTGAAGCTGCCGCCAAAGGACAACCGATTCAAAACA
ACTGATGTGACCGATACGCGAGGCAATGAATTCGAGGAGTTTTGCCTTAAAAGAGAACTGCTTATGGGTA
TATTCGAGAAGGGATGGGAGCGCCCTTCGCCAATTCAGGAAGCAGCTATTCCTATAGCATTAAGTGGAAA
AGATGTGCTGGCTCGGGCCAAGAACGGCACAGGCAAGACAGGAGCCTACTGCATCCCAGTTTTAGAACAA
ATCGACCCAACCAAGGACTACATTCAGGCACTTGTGATGGTCCCCACCCGAGAGTTGGCGCTACAAACCT
CACAGATATGTATTGAGCTGGCGAAACATCTTGATATCCCGGGTAATGGTCAACAACN
